Addgene plasmid #134211: pKM394
Purpose: Baculovirus expression of CENP-N and CENP-L
Depositing lab: Iain Cheeseman. Depositing organization: Whitehead Institute for Biomedical Research. Publication: The CENP-L-N Complex Forms a Critical Node in an Integrated Meshwork of Interactions at the Centromere-Kinetochore Interface. McKinley KL, Sekulic N, Guo LY, Tsinman T, Black BE, Cheeseman IM. Mol Cell. 2015 Dec 17;60(6):886-98. doi: 10.1016/j.molcel.2015.10.027. Epub 2015 Nov 19. PubMed 26698661.
Backbone
  Vector backbone: pACEBac1
  Vector type: Insect Expression
Growth in bacteria
  Bacterial resistance: Gentamicin, 10 μg/mL
  Growth temperature: 37°C
  Growth strain: DH5alpha
  Copy number: High Copy
Gene/Insert
  Gene/Insert name: CENP-N-his-CENP-L
  Species: H. sapiens (human)
  Cloning method: Restriction Enzyme; 5′ cloning site Bstx (unknown if destroyed); 3′ cloning site CIP (unknown if destroyed)
Terms and licenses: Academic/Nonprofit Terms; Industry Terms: Not Available to Industry
How to cite: pKM394 was a gift from Iain Cheeseman (Addgene plasmid # 134211 ; http://n2t.net/addgene:134211 ; RRID:Addgene_134211)
