[The description below was written by a language model from this plasmid's Addgene catalogue record and pLannotate feature annotations shown in this document.]
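Description:
pKM394 is an insect-cell expression plasmid built on the pACEBac1 backbone, a baculovirus transfer (acceptor) vector of the MultiBac type, designed to co-express the human centromere proteins CENP-N and CENP-L. It is maintained in E. coli through a high-copy ColE1/pUC-type origin and selected with gentamicin via the aacC1 acetyltransferase gene, which is driven by a class 1 integron Pc promoter. The Tn7L and Tn7R ends allow the segment between them, which in this circular plasmid carries the gentamicin marker and both expression cassettes but not the origin, to be transposed into a baculoviral bacmid. A single loxP site, standard to this vector family, permits Cre-mediated fusion with donor plasmids if further subunits are to be added.

The payload consists of two tandem cassettes in the same orientation, each with its own Autographa californica polyhedrin promoter and SV40 polyadenylation signal. The first encodes CENP-N. It is followed immediately by a short match annotated as a fragment of a composite His-containing tag, which fits the C-terminal His tag implied by the insert name "CENP-N-his-CENP-L". The second cassette encodes CENP-L, with no tag annotated. The small "large T antigen" and "SET1" fragments that recur after each coding region are most likely incidental annotation matches within the duplicated terminator and cassette-flanking sequence rather than functional coding elements.

The strong, very late polyhedrin promoters drive simultaneous production of both proteins in infected insect cells. The two can therefore assemble as a complex and be recovered by affinity purification through His-tagged CENP-N. The stated purpose is baculovirus expression of CENP-N and CENP-L, in the context of work on the CENP-L-N complex at the centromere-kinetochore interface.
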