Features (pLannotate 1.2.2; 18 found; start..end, strand, type, name):
     20..48      -  promoter       Pc promoter: intI1 (promoter lies within the coding sequence); class 1 integron promoter
    119..152     +  protein_bind   loxP: Cre-mediated recombination occurs in the 8-bp core sequence (GCATACAT). Cre recombinase
    229..320     +  promoter       polyhedrin promoter: polh from Autographa californica; promoter for the baculovirus polyhedrin gene
    384..1400    +  CDS            CENPN: CENPN_HUMAN - Also known as C16orf60, ICEN32. Experimental evidence at protein level: Swiss-Prot protein existence level 1. Component of the CENPA-NAC (nucleosome-associated) complex, a complex that plays a central role in assembly of kinetochore proteins, mitotic progression and chromosome segregation. The CENPA-NAC complex recruits the CENPA-CAD (nucleosome distal) complex and may be involved in incorporation of newly synthesized CENPA into centromeres. CENPN is the first protein to bind specifically to CENPA nucleosomes and the direct binding of CENPA nucleosomes by CENPN is required for ce
   1410..1426    +  CDS            capTEV™ (fragment): composite tag for in vivo biotinylation, TEV protease cleavage, and 6xHis tagging
   1528..1611    +  CDS            large T antigen (fragment): large T antigen from SV40 (simian virus 40)
   1634..1768    +  polyA_signal   SV40 poly(A) signal: SV40 polyadenylation signal
   1797..1846    +  CDS            SET1 (fragment): solubility-enhancement tag derived from T7 phage gene 10B
   1940..2031    +  promoter       polyhedrin promoter: polh from Autographa californica; promoter for the baculovirus polyhedrin gene
   2095..3126    +  CDS            CENPL: CENPL_HUMAN - Also known as C1orf155, ICEN33. Experimental evidence at protein level: Swiss-Prot protein existence level 1. Component of the CENPA-CAD (nucleosome distal) complex, a complex recruited to centromeres which is involved in assembly of kinetochore proteins, mitotic progression and chromosome segregation. May be involved in incorporation of newly synthesized CENPA into centromeres via its interaction with the CENPA-NAC complex. From Homo sapiens (Human).
   3224..3307    +  CDS            large T antigen (fragment): large T antigen from SV40 (simian virus 40)
   3330..3464    +  polyA_signal   SV40 poly(A) signal: SV40 polyadenylation signal
   3493..3542    +  CDS            SET1 (fragment): solubility-enhancement tag derived from T7 phage gene 10B
   3585..3750    -  mobile_element Tn7L: mini-Tn7 element (left end of the Tn7 transposon) Tn7
   3940..4528    +  rep_origin     ori: high-copy-number ColE1/pMB1/pBR322/pUC origin of replication
   4663..4886    -  mobile_element Tn7R: mini-Tn7 element (right end of the Tn7 transposon) Tn7
   4953..5486    -  CDS            GmR: gentamycin acetyltransferase; aacC1; confers resistance to gentamycin
   5569..5634    +  CDS            int (fragment): INT2_ECOLX - Protein inferred from homology: Swiss-Prot protein existence level 3. Putative integrase believed to be involved in the insertion of antibiotic resistance genes into plasmids and transposons. From Escherichia coli.
>Addgene plasmid #134211 | pKM394 | addgene full sequence | sequence record 272286 | Addgene NGS Result
CATACGCTACTTGCATTACAGTTTACGAACCGAACAGGCTTATGTCAACTGGGTTCGTGCCTTCATCCGT
TTCCACGGTGTGCGTCACCCGGCAACCTTGGGCAGCAGCGAAGTCGCCATAACTTCGTATAGCATACATT
ATACGAAGTTATCTGTAACTATAACGGTCCTAAGGTAGCGAGTTTAAACACTAGTATCGATTCGCGACCT
ACTCCGGAATATTAATAGATCATGGAGATAATTAAAATGATAACCATCTCGCAAATAAATAAGTATTTTA
CTGTTTTCGTAACAGTTTTGTAATAAAAAAACCTATAAATATTCCGGATTATTCATACCGTCCCACCATC
GGGCGCGGATCCAACTCCTAAAAAACCGCCACCATGGATGAGACTGTTGCTGAGTTCATCAAGAGGACCA
TCTTGAAAATCCCCATGAATGAACTGACAACAATCCTGAAGGCCTGGGATTTTTTGTCTGAAAATCAACT
GCAGACTGTAAATTTCCGACAGAGAAAGGAATCTGTAGTTCAGCACTTGATCCATCTGTGTGAGGAAAAG
CGTGCAAGTATCAGTGATGCTGCCCTGTTAGACATCATTTATATGCAATTTCATCAGCACCAGAAAGTTT
GGGATGTTTTTCAGATGAGTAAAGGACCAGGTGAAGATGTTGACCTTTTTGATATGAAACAATTTAAAAA
TTCGTTCAAGAAAATTCTTCAGAGAGCATTAAAAAATGTGACAGTCAGCTTCAGAGAAACTGAGGAGAAT
GCAGTCTGGATTCGAATTGCCTGGGGAACACAGTACACAAAGCCAAACCAGTACAAACCTACCTACGTGG
TGTACTACTCCCAGACTCCGTACGCCTTCACGTCCTCCTCCATGCTGAGGCGCAATACACCGCTTCTGGG
TCAGGCGCTGACAATTGCTAGCAAACACCATCAGATTGTGAAAATGGACCTGAGAAGTCGGTATCTGGAC
TCTCTTAAGGCTATTGTTTTTAAACAGTATAATCAGACCTTTGAAACTCACAACTCTACGACACCTCTAC
AGGAAAGAAGCCTTGGACTAGATATAAATATGGATTCAAGGATCATTCATGAAAACATAGTAGAAAAAGA
GAGAGTCCAACGAATAACTCAAGAAACATTTGGAGATTATCCTCAACCACAACTAGAATTTGCACAATAT
AAGCTTGAAACGAAATTCAAAAGTGGTTTAAATGGGAGCATCTTGGCTGAGAGGGAAGAACCCCTCCGAT
GCCTAATAAAGTTCTCTAGCCCACATCTTCTGGAAGCATTGAAATCCTTAGCACCAGCGGGTATTGCAGA
TGCTCCACTTTCTCCACTGCTCACTTGCATACCCAACAAGAGAATGAATTATTTTAAAATTAGAGATAAA
GGCAGCAGCCATCATCATCATCATCACCACTGAGAATTCAAAGGCCTACGTCGACGAGCTCACTTGTCGC
GGCCGCTTTCGAATCTAGAGCCTGCAGTCTCGACAAGCTTGTCGAGAAGTACTAGAGGATCATAATCAGC
CATACCACATTTGTAGAGGTTTTACTTGCTTTAAAAAACCTCCCACACCTCCCCCTGAACCTGAAACATA
AAATGAATGCAATTGTTGTTGTTAACTTGTTTATTGCAGCTTATAATGGTTACAAATAAAGCAATAGCAT
CACAAATTTCACAAATAAAGCATTTTTTTCACTGCATTCTAGTTGTGGTTTGTCCAAACTCATCAATGTA
TCTTATCATGTCTGGATCTGATCACTGCTTGAGCCTAGAAGATCCGGCTGCTAACAAAGCCCGAAAGGAA
GCTGAGTTGGCTGCTGCCACCGCTGAGCAATAACTATCATAACCCCTAGGGTATACCCATCTAAGGTAGC
GAGTTTAAACACTAGTATCGATTCGCGACCTACTCCGGAATATTAATAGATCATGGAGATAATTAAAATG
ATAACCATCTCGCAAATAAATAAGTATTTTACTGTTTTCGTAACAGTTTTGTAATAAAAAAACCTATAAA
TATTCCGGATTATTCATACCGTCCCACCATCGGGCGCGGATCCAACTCCTAAAAAACCGCCACCATGGAT
TCTTACAGTGCACCAGAGTCAACTCCTAGTGCATCCTCAAGACCTGAAGATTACTTTATAGGTGCCACTC
CTCTGCAGAAACGATTAGAATCGGTCAGGAAGCAGAGTTCATTTATCCTGACTCCACCTCGAAGGAAAAT
TCCCCAGTGTTCGCAGTTGCAGGAAGATGTTGACCCTCAAAAGGTTGCATTCCTTCTGCATAAACAGTGG
ACTTTATATAGTTTAACTCCCTTATATAAATTCTCCTATAGTAATCTCAAAGAGTATTCTAGACTTCTCA
ATGCTTTTATTGTTGCTGAAAAGCAAAAAGGACTTGCTGTGGAAGTGGGAGAAGACTTCAACATCAAAGT
GATTTTTTCTACTCTCCTAGGAATGAAAGGAACACAAAGGGACCCGGAAGCATTTCTTGTCCAGATTGTG
TCAAAATCTCAATTGCCATCTGAGAATAGAGAAGGTAAAGTGCTGTGGACTGGCTGGTTCTGCTGTGTAT
TTGGAGACAGTCTTCTGGAGACTGTTTCAGAAGATTTCACCTGTCTGCCCTTATTCCTTGCAAATGGAGC
AGAGTCTAACACAGCAATAATTGGAACTTGGTTTCAGAAAACCTTTGACTGTTATTTCAGTCCTTTAGCA
ATCAATGCATTTAATCTTTCCTGGATGGCTGCCATGTGGACTGCATGCAAAATGGACCATTATGTGGCTA
CTACTGAATTTCTTTGGTCTGTACCCTGTAGCCCTCAAAGTCTGGACATTTCTTTCGCAATACATCCAGA
GGATGCAAAAGCTCTATGGGACAGTGTCCACAAAACACCTGGGGAGGTTACCCAGGAAGAAGTTGACCTA
TTCATGGATTGCCTTTATTCACATTTCCATAGACATTTCAAAATTCATTTATCAGCCACAAGATTAGTTC
GTGTTTCAACATCTGTAGCTTCAGCACATACTGATGGAAAAATAAAGATTCTGTGTCATAAATACCTTAT
TGGAGTGTTAGCATATTTGACAGAACTGGCAATTTTTCAAATTGAGTGAGAATTCAAAGGCCTACGTCGA
CGAGCTCACTTGTCGCGGCCGCTTTCGAATCTAGAGCCTGCAGTCTCGACAAGCTTGTCGAGAAGTACTA
GAGGATCATAATCAGCCATACCACATTTGTAGAGGTTTTACTTGCTTTAAAAAACCTCCCACACCTCCCC
CTGAACCTGAAACATAAAATGAATGCAATTGTTGTTGTTAACTTGTTTATTGCAGCTTATAATGGTTACA
AATAAAGCAATAGCATCACAAATTTCACAAATAAAGCATTTTTTTCACTGCATTCTAGTTGTGGTTTGTC
CAAACTCATCAATGTATCTTATCATGTCTGGATCTGATCACTGCTTGAGCCTAGAAGATCCGGCTGCTAA
CAAAGCCCGAAAGGAAGCTGAGTTGGCTGCTGCCACCGCTGAGCAATAACTATCATAACCCCTAGGGTAT
ACCCATCTAATTGGAACCAGATAAGTGAAATCTAGTTCCAAACTATTTTGTCATTTTTAATTTTCGTATT
AGCTTACGACGCTACACCCAGTTCCCATCTATTTTGTCACTCTTCCCTAAATAATCCTTAAAAACTCCAT
TTCCACCCCTCCCAGTTCCCAACTATTTTGTCCGCCCACAACCGGTTGACTTGGGTCAACTGTCAGACCA
AGTTTACTCATATATACTTTAGATTGATTTAAAACTTCATTTTTAATTTAAAAGGATCTAGGTGAAGATC
CTTTTTGATAATCTCATGACCAAAATCCCTTAACGTGAGTTTTCGTTCCACTGAGCGTCAGACCCCGTAG
AAAAGATCAAAGGATCTTCTTGAGATCCTTTTTTTCTGCGCGTAATCTGCTGCTTGCAAACAAAAAAACC
ACCGCTACCAGCGGTGGTTTGTTTGCCGGATCAAGAGCTACCAACTCTTTTTCCGAAGGTAACTGGCTTC
AGCAGAGCGCAGATACCAAATACTGTTCTTCTAGTGTAGCCGTAGTTAGGCCACCACTTCAAGAACTCTG
TAGCACCGCCTACATACCTCGCTCTGCTAATCCTGTTACCAGTGGCTGCTGCCAGTGGCGATAAGTCGTG
TCTTACCGGGTTGGACTCAAGACGATAGTTACCGGATAAGGCGCAGCGGTCGGGCTGAACGGGGGGTTCG
TGCACACAGCCCAGCTTGGAGCGAACGACCTACACCGAACTGAGATACCTACAGCGTGAGCTATGAGAAA
GCGCCACGCTTCCCGAAGGGAGAAAGGCGGACAGGTATCCGGTAAGCGGCAGGGTCGGAACAGGAGAGCG
CACGAGGGAGCTTCCAGGGGGAAACGCCTGGTATCTTTATAGTCCTGTCGGGTTTCGCCACCTCTGACTT
GAGCGTCGATTTTTGTGATGCTCGTCAGGGGGGCGGAGCCTATGGAAAAACGCCAGCAACGCGGCCTTTT
TACGGTTCCTGGCCTTTTGCTGGCCTTTTGCTCACATGTTCTTTCCTGCGTTATCCCCTGATTGACTTGG
GTCGCTCTTCCTGTGGATGCGCAGATGCCCTGCGTAAGCGGGTGTGGGCGGACAATAAAGTCTTAAACTG
AACAAAATAGATCTAAACTATGACAATAAAGTCTTAAACTAGACAGAATAGTTGTAAACTGAAATCAGTC
CAGTTATGCTGTGAAAAAGCATACTGGACTTTTGTTATGGCTAAAGCAAACTCTTCATTTTCTGAAGTGC
AAATTGCCCGTCGTATTAAAGAGGGGCGTGGCCAAGGGCATGTAAAGACTATATTCGCGGCGTTGTGACA
ATTTACCGAACAACTCCGCGGCCGGGAAGCCGATCTCGGCTTGAACGAATTGTTAGGTGGCGGTACTTGG
GTCGATATCAAAGTGCATCACTTCTTCCCGTATGCCCAACTTTGTATAGAGAGCCACTGCGGGATCGTCA
CCGTAATCTGCTTGCACGTAGATCACATAAGCACCAAGCGCGTTGGCCTCATGCTTGAGGAGATTGATGA
GCGCGGTGGCAATGCCCTGCCTCCGGTGCTCGCCGGAGACTGCGAGATCATAGATATAGATCTCACTACG
CGGCTGCTCAAACTTGGGCAGAACGTAAGCCGCGAGAGCGCCAACAACCGCTTCTTGGTCGAAGGCAGCA
AGCGCGATGAATGTCTTACTACGGAGCAAGTTCCCGAGGTAATCGGAGTCCGGCTGATGTTGGGAGTAGG
TGGCTACGTCTCCGAACTCACGACCGAAAAGATCAAGAGCAGCCCGCATGGATTTGACTTGGTCAGGGCC
GAGCCTACATGTGCGAATGATGCCCATACTTGAGCCACCTAACTTTGTTTTAGGGCGACTGCCCTGCTGC
GTAACATCGTTGCTGCTCCATAACATCAAACATCGACCCACGGCGTAACGCGCTTGCTGCTTGGATGCCC
GAGGCATAGACTGTACAAAAAAACAGTCATAACAAGCCATGAAAACCGCCACTGCGCCGTTACCACCGCT
GCGTTCGGTCAAGGTTCTGGACCAGTTGCGTGAGCG
